Addgene plasmid #152525: pGBW-m4133808
Purpose: Mammalian expression plasmid for SARS-CoV-2 nsp8
Depositing lab: Ginkgo Bioworks & Benjie Chen. Depositing organization: Ginkgo Bioworks.
Backbone
  Vector backbone: pTwist_CMV_Hygro_6
  Backbone size w/o insert (bp): 6525
  Vector type: Mammalian Expression
  Selectable markers: Hygromycin
Growth in bacteria
  Bacterial resistance: Ampicillin, 100 μg/mL
  Growth temperature: 37°C
  Growth strain: DH5alpha
  Copy number: High Copy
Gene/Insert
  Gene/Insert name: SARS-CoV-2 nsp8
  Species: Severe acute respiratory syndrome coronavirus 2
  Insert size (bp): 593
  Mutation: wt
  Entrez Gene: ORF1ab (a.k.a. GU280_gp01)
  Promoter: CMV
  Tag / fusion protein: Cleavable TEV;3xFlag (C terminal on backbone)
  Cloning method: Unknown
Resource information
  A portion of this plasmid was derived from a plasmid made by: GinkgoBioworks
Depositor comments: NCBI reference sequence: YP_009725304.1
How to cite: pGBW-m4133808 was a gift from Ginkgo Bioworks & Benjie Chen (Addgene plasmid # 152525 ; http://n2t.net/addgene:152525 ; RRID:Addgene_152525)
