[The description below was written by a language model from this plasmid's Addgene catalogue record and pLannotate feature annotations shown in this document.]
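Description:
pGBW-m4133808 is a mammalian expression plasmid built on the pTwist_CMV_Hygro_6 backbone to produce the SARS-CoV-2 non-structural protein nsp8, one of the mature products of the ORF1ab replicase polyprotein. The wild-type nsp8 coding region (about 0.6 kb) sits downstream of the human cytomegalovirus immediate-early enhancer and promoter. In the 7.2 kb circular sequence it spans the numbering origin and is annotated as a fragment of the SARS-CoV-2 replicase polyprotein 1a. The functional note attached to that annotation refers to nsp10, but it is generic text from the polyprotein database entry and does not describe this insert. The open reading frame continues into a backbone-encoded C-terminal tag, recorded as a TEV protease cleavage site followed by 3xFLAG. The feature table detects only a FLAG fragment just after the insert. An SV40 polyadenylation signal follows the tag and terminates the transcript.

The plasmid replicates in E. coli from a high-copy ColE1/pUC-type origin and is selected with ampicillin through a full-length β-lactamase gene. For selection in mammalian cells, a separate cassette places the hygromycin B phosphotransferase gene under the human ubiquitin C promoter with a synthetic poly(A) signal. The backbone also carries T7 and rrnG transcription terminators, extra synthetic poly(A) signals and short 5' and 3' β-globin insulator elements flanking the functional units, which presumably limit read-through and interference between cassettes. The design suits transient or hygromycin-selected expression of FLAG-tagged nsp8. The tag allows detection or affinity purification and can be removed with TEV protease, for example in interaction or functional studies of the coronavirus replication machinery, although the record states only mammalian expression as the purpose.
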