Features (pLannotate 1.2.2; 20 found; start..end, strand, type, name):
    668..690     +  CDS            FLAG (fragment): FLAG® epitope tag, followed by an enterokinase cleavage site
    760..881     -  polyA_signal   SV40 poly(A) signal: SV40 polyadenylation signal
    904..973     -  CDS            large T antigen (fragment): large T antigen from SV40 (simian virus 40)
    996..1042    +  terminator     T7 terminator: transcription terminator for bacteriophage T7 RNA polymerase
   1072..1208    +  terminator     rrnG terminator: transcription terminator from the E. coli ribosomal RNA rrnG operon (Albrechtsen et al., 1991)
   1253..1324    +  misc_feature   3' β-globin insulator: insulator downstream of the human β-globin locus (Farrell et al., 2002)
   1550..2138    -  rep_origin     ori: high-copy-number ColE1/pMB1/pBR322/pUC origin of replication
   2310..2374    -  CDS            bla(M) (fragment): β-lactamase lacking the signal sequence; bla(M); allows cytosolic expression of β-lactamase
   2638..3847    +  promoter       UbC promoter: human ubiquitin C promoter
   3857..4878    +  CDS            HygR (fragment): hygromycin B phosphotransferase confers resistance to hygromycin
   4906..4954    +  polyA_signal   poly(A) signal: synthetic polyadenylation signal
   5220..6080    +  CDS            AmpR: β-lactamase; bla; confers resistance to ampicillin, carbenicillin, and related antibiotics
   6093..6229    +  terminator     rrnG terminator: transcription terminator from the E. coli ribosomal RNA rrnG operon (Albrechtsen et al., 1991)
   6374..6445    +  misc_feature   5' β-globin insulator: insulator upstream of the human β-globin locus (Farrell et al., 2002)
   6450..6496    -  terminator     T7 terminator: transcription terminator for bacteriophage T7 RNA polymerase
   6514..6562    -  polyA_signal   poly(A) signal: synthetic polyadenylation signal
   6643..6946    +  enhancer       CMV enhancer: human cytomegalovirus immediate early enhancer
   7019..7036    -  promoter       CMV promoter (fragment): human cytomegalovirus (CMV) immediate early promoter
   7099..7150    +  promoter       CMVd2 promoter: truncated human cytomegalovirus (CMV) immediate early promoter that yields moderately reduced expression relative to the full-length promoter
   7216..607     +  CDS            R1A_SARS2 (fragment) (across the origin): Experimental evidence at protein level: Swiss-Prot protein existence level 1. [Non-structural protein 10]: Plays a pivotal role in viral transcription by stimulating both nsp14 3'-5' exoribonuclease and nsp16 2'-O-methyltransferase activities. Therefore plays an essential role in viral mRNAs cap methylation. From Severe acute respiratory syndrome coronavirus 2 (2019-nCoV) (SARS-CoV-2).
>Addgene plasmid #152525 | pGBW-m4133808 | depositor full sequence | sequence record 295537 | Full Sequence
CACCATGGCAATTGCCTCAGAATTTAGTTCCCTCCCCTCGTACGCTGCGTTCGCTACCGCCCAAGAGGCA
TATGAGCAGGCCGTAGCCAACGGGGACAGCGAAGTGGTTCTTAAGAAACTGAAGAAATCTTTGAATGTGG
CAAAGAGCGAGTTTGATCGGGACGCGGCAATGCAGAGGAAGCTGGAAAAAATGGCTGATCAGGCTATGAC
ACAGATGTACAAACAAGCCCGATCCGAGGACAAGAGAGCTAAAGTCACTTCTGCCATGCAAACGATGCTA
TTCACCATGTTACGTAAGCTGGATAACGACGCACTCAATAACATAATCAATAACGCCCGCGATGGTTGTG
TGCCATTGAATATCATTCCTCTTACTACAGCGGCCAAGCTGATGGTCGTTATCCCGGACTATAACACATA
CAAAAATACCTGCGACGGCACCACTTTCACGTATGCTAGCGCCCTGTGGGAAATACAGCAGGTAGTGGAT
GCCGATTCAAAGATTGTGCAGCTTAGTGAGATCTCCATGGACAACAGTCCCAACTTGGCTTGGCCTTTAA
TCGTCACAGCTCTCAGAGCCAATAGCGCAGTTAAACTGCAAGAAAACCTTTACTTTCAGTCGATGGATTA
TAAGGACCACGATGGAGACTACAAAGATCATGACATTGATTACAAGGACGACGATGACAAATAAGGATCC
GCAGGCCTCTGCTAGCTTGACTGACTGAGATACAGCGTACCTTCAGCTCACAGACATGATAAGATACATT
GATGAGTTTGGACAAACCACAACTAGAATGCAGTGAAAAAAATGCTTTATTTGTGAAATTTGTGATGCTA
TTGCTTTATTTGTAACCATTATAAGCTGCAATAAACAAGTTAACAACAACAATTGCATTCATTTTATGTT
TCAGGTTCAGGGGGAGGTGTGGGAGGTTTTTTAAAGCAAGTAAAACCTCTACAAATGTGGTATTGGCCCA
TCTCTATCGGTATCGTAGCATAACCCCTTGGGGCCTCTAAACGGGTCTTGAGGGGTTTTTTGTGCCCCTC
GGGCCGGATTGCTATCTACCGGCATTGGCGCAGAAAAAAATGCCTGATGCGACGCTGCGCGTCTTATACT
CCCACATATGCCAGATTCAGCAACGGATACGGCTTCCCCAACTTGCCCACTTCCATACGTGTCCTCCTTA
CCAGAAATTTATCCTTAAGGTCGTCAGCTATCCTGCAGGCGATCTCTCGATTTCGATCAAGACATTCCTT
TAATGGTCTTTTCTGGACACCACTAGGGGTCAGAAGTAGTTCATCAAACTTTCTTCCCTCCCTAATCTCA
TTGGTTACCTTGGGCTATCGAAACTTAATTAACCAGTCAAGTCAGCTACTTGGCGAGATCGACTTGTCTG
GGTTTCGACTACGCTCAGAATTGCGTCAGTCAAGTTCGATCTGGTCCTTGCTATTGCACCCGTTCTCCGA
TTACGAGTTTCATTTAAATCATGTGAGCAAAAGGCCAGCAAAAGGCCAGGAACCGTAAAAAGGCCGCGTT
GCTGGCGTTTTTCCATAGGCTCCGCCCCCCTGACGAGCATCACAAAAATCGACGCTCAAGTCAGAGGTGG
CGAAACCCGACAGGACTATAAAGATACCAGGCGTTTCCCCCTGGAAGCTCCCTCGTGCGCTCTCCTGTTC
CGACCCTGCCGCTTACCGGATACCTGTCCGCCTTTCTCCCTTCGGGAAGCGTGGCGCTTTCTCATAGCTC
ACGCTGTAGGTATCTCAGTTCGGTGTAGGTCGTTCGCTCCAAGCTGGGCTGTGTGCACGAACCCCCCGTT
CAGCCCGACCGCTGCGCCTTATCCGGTAACTATCGTCTTGAGTCCAACCCGGTAAGACACGACTTATCGC
CACTGGCAGCAGCCACTGGTAACAGGATTAGCAGAGCGAGGTATGTAGGCGGTGCTACAGAGTTCTTGAA
GTGGTGGCCTAACTACGGCTACACTAGAAGAACAGTATTTGGTATCTGCGCTCTGCTGAAGCCAGTTACC
TTCGGAAAAAGAGTTGGTAGCTCTTGATCCGGCAAACAAACCACCGCTGGTAGCGGTGGTTTTTTTGTTT
GCAAGCAGCAGATTACGCGCAGAAAAAAAGGATCTCAAGAAGATCCTTTGATCTTTTCTACGGGGTCTGA
CGCTCAGTGGAACGAAAACTCACGTTAAGGGATTTTGGTCATGAGATTATCAAAAAGGATCTTCACCTAG
ATCCTTTTAAATTAAAAATGAAGTTTTAAATCAATCTAAAGTATATATGAGTAAACTTGGTCTGACAGTT
ACCAATGCTTAATCAGTGAGGCACCTATCTCAGCGATCTGTCTATTTCGTTCATCCATAGTTGCATTTAA
ATTTCCGAACTCTCCAAGGCCCTCGTCGGAAAATCTTCAAACCTTTCGTCCGATCCATCTTGCAGGCTAC
CTCTCGAACGAACTATCGCAAGTCTCTTGGCCGGCCTTGCGCCTTGGCTATTGCTTGGCAGCGCCTATCG
CCAGGTATTACTCCAATCCCGAATATCCGAGATCGGGATCACCCGAGAGAAGTTCAACCTACATCCTCAA
TCCCGATCTATCCGAGATCCGAGGAATATCGAAATCGGGGCGCGCCTGGCCTCCGCGCCGGGTTTTGGCG
CCTCCCGCGGGCGCCCCCCTCGTCACGGCGAGCGCTGCCACGTCAGACGAAGGGCGCAGGAGCGTCCTGA
TCCTTCCGCCCGGACGCTCAGGACAGCGGCCCGCTGCTCATAAGACTCGGCCTTAGAACCCCAGTATCAG
CAGAAGGACATTTTAGGACGGGACTTGGGTGACTCTAGGGCACTGGTTTTCTTTCCAGAGAGCGGAACAG
GCGAGGAAAAGTAGTCCCTTCTCGGCGATTCTGCGGAGGGATCTCCGTGGGGCGGTGAACGCCGATGATT
ATATAAGGACGCGCCGGGTGTGGCACAGCTAGTTCCGTCGCAGCCGGGATTTGGGTCGCGGTTCTTGTTT
GTGGATCGCTGTGATCGTCACTTGGTGAGTAGCGGGCTGCTGGGCTGGCCGGGGCTTTCGTGGCCGCCGG
GCCGCTCGGTGGGACGGAAGCGTGTGGAGAGACCGCCAAGGGCTGTAGTCTGGGTCCGCGAGCAAGGTTG
CCCTGAACTGGGGGTTGGGGGGAGCGCAGCAAAATGGCGGCTGTTCCCGAGTCTTGAATGGAAGACGCTT
GTGAGGCGGGCTGTGAGGTCGTTGAAACAAGGTGGGGGGCATGGTGGGCGGCAAGAACCCAAGGTCTTGA
GCCCTTCGCTAATGCGGGAAAGCTCTTATTCGGGTGAGATGGGCTGGGCACCATCTGGGGACCCTGACGT
GAAGTTTGTCACTGACTGGAGAACTCGGTTTGTCGTCTGTTGCGGGGGCGGCAGTTATGGCGGTGCCGTT
GGGCAGTGCACCCGTACCTTTGGGAGCGCGCGCCCTCGTCGTGTCGTGACGTCACCCGTTCTGTTGGCTT
ATAATGCAGGGTGGGGCCACCTGCCGGTAGGTGTGCGGTAGGCTTTTCTCCGTCGCAGGACGCAGGGTTC
GGGCCTAGGGTAGGCTCTCCTGAATCGACAGGCGCCGGACCTCTGGTGAGGGGAGGGATAAGTGAGGCGT
CAGTTTCTTTGGTCGGTTTTATGTACCTATCTTCTTAAGTAGCTGAAGCTCCGGTTTTGAACTATGCGCT
CGGGGTTGGCGAGTGTGTTTTGTGAAGTTTTTTAGGCACCTTTTGAAATGTAATCATTTGGGTCAATATG
TAATTTTCAGTGTTAGACTTGTAAATTGTCCGCTAAATTCTGGCCGTTTTTGGCTTTTTTGTTAGACAAC
ATGGGTAAAAAGCCTGAACTCACCGCGACGTCTGTCGAGAAGTTTCTGATCGAAAAGTTCGACAGCGTCT
CCGACCTGATGCAGCTCTCGGAGGGCGAAGAATCTCGTGCTTTCAGCTTCGATGTAGGAGGGCGTGGATA
TGTCCTGCGGGTAAATAGCTGCGCCGATGGTTTCTACAAAGATCGTTATGTTTATCGGCACTTTGCATCC
GCCGCGCTCCCGATTCCGGAAGTGCTTGACATTGGGGAGTTCAGCGAGAGCCTGACCTATTGCATCTCCC
GCCGTGCACAGGGTGTCACGTTGCAAGACCTGCCTGAAACCGAACTGCCCGCTGTTCTGCAGCCGGTCGC
GGAGGCAATGGATGCCATCGCTGCCGCCGATCTTAGCCAGACGAGCGGGTTCGGCCCATTCGGACCGCAA
GGAATCGGTCAATACACTACATGGCGTGATTTCATATGCGCGATTGCTGATCCCCATGTGTATCACTGGC
AAACTGTGATGGACGACACCGTCAGTGCGTCCGTCGCGCAGGCTCTCGATGAGCTGATGCTTTGGGCCGA
GGACTGCCCCGAAGTCCGGCACCTCGTGCACGCGGATTTCGGCTCCAACAATGTCCTGACGGACAATGGC
CGCATAACAGCGGTCATTGACTGGAGCGAGGCGATGTTCGGGGATTCCCAATACGAGGTCGCCAACATCT
TCTTCTGGAGGCCGTGGTTGGCTTGTATGGAGCAGCAGACGCGCTACTTCGAGCGGAGGCATCCGGAGCT
TGCAGGATCGCCCCGGCTCCGGGCGTATATGCTCCGCATTGGTCTTGACCAACTCTATCAGAGCTTGGTT
GACGGCAATTTCGATGATGCAGCTTGGGCGCAGGGTCGATGCGACGCAATCGTCCGATCCGGAGCCGGGA
CTGTCGGGCGTACACAAATCGCCCGCAGAAGCGCCGCCGTCTGGACCGATGGCTGTGTAGAAGTACTCGC
CGATAGTGGAAACCGACGCCCCAGCACTCGTCCGAGGGCAAAGGAATAAGCTAGTATGTAAGCCTAGTCT
TAGATAATAAAATCGCTATCCATCGAAGATGGATGTGTGTTGGTTTTTTGTGTGTGTAACGCTAGGCGCG
CCTGGTGTACCGAGAACGATCCTCTCAGTGCGAGTCTCGACGATCCATATCGTTGCTTGGCAGTCAGCCA
GTCGGAATCCAGCTTGGGACCCAGGAAGTCCAATCGTCAGATATTGTACTCAAGCCTGGTCACGGCAGCG
TACCGATCTGTTTAAACCTAGATATTGATAGTCTGATCGGTCAACGTATAATCGAGTCCTAGCTTTTGCA
AACATCTATCAAGAGACAGGATCAGCAGGAGGCTTTCGCATGAGTATTCAACATTTCCGTGTCGCCCTTA
TTCCCTTTTTTGCGGCATTTTGCCTTCCTGTTTTTGCTCACCCAGAAACGCTGGTGAAAGTAAAAGATGC
TGAAGATCAGTTGGGTGCGCGAGTGGGTTACATCGAACTGGATCTCAACAGCGGTAAGATCCTTGAGAGT
TTTCGCCCCGAAGAACGCTTTCCAATGATGAGCACTTTTAAAGTTCTGCTATGTGGCGCGGTATTATCCC
GTATTGACGCCGGGCAAGAGCAACTCGGTCGCCGCATACACTATTCTCAGAATGACTTGGTTGAGTATTC
ACCAGTCACAGAAAAGCATCTTACGGATGGCATGACAGTAAGAGAATTATGCAGTGCTGCCATAACCATG
AGTGATAACACTGCGGCCAACTTACTTCTGACAACGATTGGAGGACCGAAGGAGCTAACCGCTTTTTTGC
ACAACATGGGGGATCATGTAACTCGCCTTGATCGTTGGGAACCGGAGCTGAATGAAGCCATACCAAACGA
CGAGCGTGACACCACGATGCCTGTAGCAATGGCAACAACCTTGCGTAAACTATTAACTGGCGAACTACTT
ACTCTAGCTTCCCGGCAACAGTTGATAGACTGGATGGAGGCGGATAAAGTTGCAGGACCACTTCTGCGCT
CGGCCCTTCCGGCTGGCTGGTTTATTGCTGATAAATCTGGAGCCGGTGAGCGTGGGTCTCGCGGTATCAT
TGCAGCACTGGGGCCAGATGGTAAGCCCTCCCGTATCGTAGTTATCTACACGACGGGGAGTCAGGCAACT
ATGGATGAACGAAATAGACAGATCGCTGAGATAGGTGCCTCACTGATTAAGCATTGGTAACCGATTCTAG
GTGCATTGGCGCAGAAAAAAATGCCTGATGCGACGCTGCGCGTCTTATACTCCCACATATGCCAGATTCA
GCAACGGATACGGCTTCCCCAACTTGCCCACTTCCATACGTGTCCTCCTTACCAGAAATTTATCCTTAAG
ATCGTTTAAACTCGACTCTGGCTCTATCGAATCTCCGTCGTTTCGAGCTTACGCGAACAGCCGTGGCGCT
CATTTGCTCGTCGGGCATCGAATCTCGTCAGCTATCGTCAGCTTACCTTTTTGGCAGCGATCGCGGCTCC
CGACATCTTGGACCATTAGCTCCACAGGTATCTTCTTCCCTCTAGTGGTCATAACAGCAGCTTCAGCTAC
CTCTCAATTCAAAAAACCCCTCAAGACCCGTTTAGAGGCCCCAAGGGGTTATGCTATCAATCGTTGCGTT
ACACACACAAAAAACCAACACACATCCATCTTCGATGGATAGCGATTTTATTATCTAACTGCTGATCGAG
TGTAGCCAGATCTAGTAATCAATTACGGGGTCATTAGTTCATAGCCCATATATGGAGTTCCGCGTTACAT
AACTTACGGTAAATGGCCCGCCTGGCTGACCGCCCAACGACCCCCGCCCATTGACGTCAATAATGACGTA
TGTTCCCATAGTAACGCCAATAGGGACTTTCCATTGACGTCAATGGGTGGAGTATTTACGGTAAACTGCC
CACTTGGCAGTACATCAAGTGTATCATATGCCAAGTACGCCCCCTATTGACGTCAATGACGGTAAATGGC
CCGCCTGGCATTATGCCCAGTACATGACCTTATGGGACTTTCCTACTTGGCAGTACATCTACGTATTAGT
CATCGCTATTACCATGCTGATGCGGTTTTGGCAGTACATCAATGGGCGTGGATAGCGGTTTGACTCACGG
GGATTTCCAAGTCTCCACCCCATTGACGTCAATGGGAGTTTGTTTTGGCACCAAAATCAACGGGACTTTC
CAAAATGTCGTAACAACTCCGCCCCATTGACGCAAATGGGCGGTAGGCGTGTACGGTGGGAGGTCTATAT
AAGCAGAGCTGGTTTAGTGAACCGTCAGATCAGATCTTTGTCGATCCTACCATCCACTCGACACACCCGC
CAGCGGCCGC
